Addgene plasmid #186377: pDEST-Spe4-Kozak-Halotag-RfA
Purpose: (Empty Backbone) Destination vector for the expression of a fluorescent fusion of N-ter Halo tag and a protein of interest into embryos, by mRNA microinjection
Depositing lab: Patrick Lemaire. Depositing organization: CNRS UMR 5237, Centre de Recherche en Biologie cellulaire de Montpellier.
Backbone
  Vector backbone: pDEST-Spe4-RfA
  Backbone size (bp): 5769
  Vector type: Gateway destination vector
  Selectable markers: ccdB gene
Growth in bacteria
  Bacterial resistance: Chloramphenicol and Ampicillin, 25 & 100 μg/mL
  Growth temperature: 37°C
  Growth strain: ccdB Survival
  Copy number: High Copy
Gene/Insert
  Gene/Insert name: None
Terms and licenses: Academic/Nonprofit Terms; Industry Terms: Not Available to Industry
Depositor comments: Gateway destination vector for mRNA production to overexpress a protein of interest following microinjection into ascidian eggs. Likely to be useful for zebrafish, Xenopus, urchin and cnidarian (Clytia, Nematostella...) overexpression studies as well. Backbone was modified by insertion of N terminal Halotag tag at Bgl II/Stu I restriction site
How to cite: pDEST-Spe4-Kozak-Halotag-RfA was a gift from Patrick Lemaire (Addgene plasmid # 186377 ; http://n2t.net/addgene:186377 ; RRID:Addgene_186377)
