[The description below was written by a language model from this plasmid's Addgene catalogue record and pLannotate feature annotations shown in this document.]
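Description:
pDEST-Spe4-Kozak-Halotag-RfA is an empty Gateway destination vector built for making synthetic mRNA that encodes a protein of interest fused to an N-terminal HaloTag, for delivery into eggs or embryos by microinjection. It derives from the pDEST-Spe4-RfA backbone, into which the Kozak-HaloTag segment was inserted at BglII/StuI sites. The plasmid (about 5.8 kb) is propagated in E. coli from a high-copy ColE1/pUC-type origin and also carries an f1 origin. Ampicillin resistance lies on the backbone and chloramphenicol resistance within the Gateway cassette. Because the cassette contains the ccdB toxin gene, the unrecombined vector must be maintained in a ccdB-tolerant strain.

The expression unit reads from a T3 RNA polymerase promoter through the Xenopus β-globin 5'-UTR, the HaloTag coding sequence, and then the reading-frame-A Gateway cassette (attR1, CmR, a ccdA fragment, ccdB, attR2), followed by the Xenopus β-globin 3'-UTR. A T7 promoter sits downstream in the opposite orientation, and remnants of the lac promoter/operator and lacZα flank the region. An LR reaction with an entry clone replaces the CmR-ccdB segment with the open reading frame of interest, placing it in frame behind HaloTag; loss of ccdB provides counter-selection for recombinants in standard strains. In vitro transcription from the T3 promoter would then yield a sense mRNA whose globin UTRs promote stability and translation in embryos. HaloTag is a modified dehalogenase that binds chloroalkane ligands covalently, so the fusion can be labelled with fluorescent ligands for imaging.

The depositor designed it for overexpression in ascidian eggs and suggests it is likely also useful in zebrafish, Xenopus, sea urchin and cnidarians such as Clytia and Nematostella.
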