Features (pLannotate 1.2.2; 21 found; start..end, strand, type, name):
     21..125     +  promoter       AmpR promoter: bla
    126..986     +  CDS            AmpR: β-lactamase; bla; confers resistance to ampicillin, carbenicillin, and related antibiotics
   1157..1745    +  rep_origin     ori: high-copy-number ColE1/pMB1/pBR322/pUC origin of replication
   1928..2020    +  CDS            lacI (fragment): lac repressor; lacI; The lac repressor binds to the lac operator to inhibit transcription in E. coli. This inhibition can be relieved by adding lactose or isopropyl-β-D-thiogalactopyranoside (IPTG).
   2033..2054    +  protein_bind   CAP binding site: CAP binding activates transcription in the presence of cAMP. E. coli catabolite activator protein
   2069..2099    +  promoter       lac promoter: promoter for the E. coli lac operon
   2107..2123    +  protein_bind   lac operator: The lac repressor binds to the lac operator to inhibit transcription in E. coli. This inhibition can be relieved by adding lactose or isopropyl-β-D-thiogalactopyranoside (IPTG). lac repressor encoded by lacI
   2168..2186    +  promoter       T3 promoter: promoter for bacteriophage T3 RNA polymerase
   2211..2253    +  5'UTR          Xenopus globin 5'-UTR: translational enhancer from the 5'-UTR of the major beta-globin gene of Xenopus laevis
   2269..3157    +  CDS            HaloTag® (fragment): modified bacterial dehalogenase that forms covalent bonds with chloroalkane derivatives
   3163..3287    +  protein_bind   attR1: mutant version of attR; recombination site for the Gateway® LR reaction LR Clonase™
   3312..3342    +  promoter       lac UV5 promoter: E. coli lac promoter with an "up" mutation
   3367..3395    +  promoter       cat promoter (fragment): promoter of the E. coli cat gene encoding chloramphenicol acetyltransferase
   3396..4055    +  CDS            CmR: chloramphenicol acetyltransferase; cat; confers resistance to chloramphenicol
   4234..4392    +  CDS            ccdA (fragment): CCDA_ECO57 - Also known as H, letA. Experimental evidence at protein level: Swiss-Prot protein existence level 1. Antitoxin component of a type II toxin-antitoxin (TA) system which inhibits the post-segregational killing (PSK) of plasmid-free cells, also referred to as a plasmid addiction system. Binds to and blocks the activity of CcdB; will also remove bound CcdB protein from the CcdB-GyrA complex by forming a CcdA-CcdB complex, a process termed rejuvenation. Functions as a transcriptional corepressor for the ccdAB operon, repression also requires CcdB (By similarity). From Escherichia coli
   4397..4699    +  CDS            ccdB: CCDB_ECOLI - Also known as G, letB, letD. Experimental evidence at protein level: Swiss-Prot protein existence level 1. Toxic component of a type II toxin-antitoxin (TA) system, functioning in plasmid maintainence. Responsible for the post- segregational killing (PSK) of plasmid-free cells, also referred to as a plasmid addiction system. Half-life of over 2 hours. Cell killing by CcdB is accompanied by filamentation, defects in chromosome and plasmid segregation, defects in cell division, formation of anucleate cells, decreased DNA synthesis and plasmid loss. Interferes with the activity of DN
   4743..4867    -  protein_bind   attR2: mutant version of attR; recombination site for the Gateway® LR reaction LR Clonase™
   4912..5037    +  3'UTR          Xenopus globin 3'-UTR: 3'-UTR of the major beta-globin gene of Xenopus laevis
   5126..5144    -  promoter       T7 promoter: promoter for bacteriophage T7 RNA polymerase
   5147..5304    +  CDS            lacZα (fragment): LacZα fragment of β-galactosidase; lacZ fragment
   5335..5763    -  rep_origin     f1 ori (sequence partly withheld): f1 bacteriophage origin of replication; arrow indicates direction of (+) strand synthesis
>Addgene plasmid #186377 | pDEST-Spe4-Kozak-Halotag-RfA | addgene full sequence | sequence record 392694 | Addgene Partial NGS Result
GCACTTTTCGGGGAAATGTGCGCGGAACCCCTATTTGTTTATTTTTCTAAATACATTCAAATATGTATCC
GCTCATGAGACAATAACCCTGATAAATGCTTCAATAATATTGAAAAAGGAAGAGTATGAGTATTCAACAT
TTCCGTGTCGCCCTTATTCCCTTTTTTGCGGCATTTTGCCTTCCTGTTTTTGCTCACCCAGAAACGCTGG
TGAAAGTAAAAGATGCTGAAGATCAGTTGGGTGCACGAGTGGGTTACATCGAACTGGATCTCAACAGCGG
TAAGATCCTTGAGAGTTTTCGCCCCGAAGAACGTTTTCCAATGATGAGCACTTTTAAAGTTCTGCTATGT
GGCGCGGTATTATCCCGTATTGACGCCGGGCAAGAGCAACTCGGTCGCCGCATACACTATTCTCAGAATG
ACTTGGTTGAGTACTCACCAGTCACAGAAAAGCATCTTACGGATGGCATGACAGTAAGAGAATTATGCAG
TGCTGCCATAACCATGAGTGATAACACTGCGGCCAACTTACTTCTGACAACGATCGGAGGACCGAAGGAG
CTAACCGCTTTTTTGCACAACATGGGGGATCATGTAACTCGCCTTGATCGTTGGGAACCGGAGCTGAATG
AAGCCATACCAAACGACGAGCGTGACACCACGATGCCTGTAGCAATGGCAACAACGTTGCGCAAACTATT
AACTGGCGAACTACTTACTCTAGCTTCCCGGCAACAATTAATAGACTGGATGGAGGCGGATAAAGTTGCA
GGACCACTTCTGCGCTCGGCCCTTCCGGCTGGCTGGTTTATTGCTGATAAATCTGGAGCCGGTGAGCGTG
GATCTCGCGGTATCATTGCAGCACTGGGGCCAGATGGTAAGCCCTCCCGTATCGTAGTTATCTACACGAC
GGGGAGTCAGGCAACTATGGATGAACGAAATAGACAGATCGCTGAGATAGGTGCCTCACTGATTAAGCAT
TGGTAACTGTCAGACCAAGTTTACTCATATATACTTTAGATTGATTTAAAACTTCATTTTTAATTTAAAA
GGATCTAGGTGAAGATCCTTTTTGATAATCTCATGACCAAAATCCCTTAACGTGAGTTTTCGTTCCACTG
AGCGTCAGACCCCGTAGAAAAGATCAAAGGATCTTCTTGAGATCCTTTTTTTCTGCGCGTAATCTGCTGC
TTGCAAACAAAAAAACCACCGCTACCAGCGGTGGTTTGTTTGCCGGATCAAGAGCTACCAACTCTTTTTC
CGAAGGTAACTGGCTTCAGCAGAGCGCAGATACCAAATACTGTTCTTCTAGTGTAGCCGTAGTTAGGCCA
CCACTTCAAGAACTCTGTAGCACCGCCTACATACCTCGCTCTGCTAATCCTGTTACCAGTGGCTGCTGCC
AGTGGCGATAAGTCGTGTCTTACCGGGTTGGACTCAAGACGATAGTTACCGGATAAGGCGCAGCGGTCGG
GCTGAACGGGGGGTTCGTGCACACAGCCCAGCTTGGAGCGAACGACCTACACCGAACTGAGATACCTACA
GCGTGAGCTATGAGAAAGCGCCACGCTTCCCGAAGGGAGAAAGGCGGACAGGTATCCGGTAAGCGGCAGG
GTCGGAACAGGAGAGCGCACGAGGGAGCTTCCAGGGGGAAACGCCTGGTATCTTTATAGTCCTGTCGGGT
TTCGCCACCTCTGACTTGAGCGTCGATTTTTGTGATGCTCGTCAGGGGGGCGGAGCCTATGGAAAAACGC
CAGCAACGCGGCCTTTTTACGGTTCCTGGCCTTTTGCTGGCCTTTTGCTCACATGTTCTTTCCTGCGTTA
TCCCCTGATTCTGTGGATAACCGTATTACCGCCTTTGAGTGAGCTGATACCGCTCGCCGCAGCCGAACGA
CCGAGCGCAGCGAGTCAGTGAGCGAGGAAGCGGAAGAGCGCCCAATACGCAAACCGCCTCTCCCCGCGCG
TTGGCCGATTCATTAATGCAGCTGGCACGACAGGTTTCCCGACTGGAAAGCGGGCAGTGAGCGCAACGCA
ATTAATGTGAGTTAGCTCACTCATTAGGCACCCCAGGCTTTACACTTTATGCTTCCGGCTCGTATGTTGT
GTGGAATTGTGAGCGGATAACAATTTCACACAGGAAACAGCTATGACCATGATTACGCCAAGCTCGAAAT
TAACCCTCACTAAAGGGAACAAAAGCTGGAGCTAAGCTTGCTTGTTCTTTTTGCAGAAGCTCAGAATAAA
CGCTCAACTTTGGCAGATCTCAGAAAAAATGGCAGAAATCGGTACTGGCTTTCCATTCGACCCCCATTAT
GTGGAAGTCCTGGGCGAGCGCATGCACTACGTCGATGTTGGTCCGCGCGATGGCACCCCTGTGCTGTTCC
TGCACGGTAACCCGACCTCCTCCTACGTGTGGCGCAACATCATCCCGCATGTTGCACCGACCCATCGCTG
CATTGCTCCAGACCTGATCGGTATGGGCAAATCCGACAAACCAGACCTGGGTTATTTCTTCGACGACCAC
GTCCGCTTCATGGATGCCTTCATCGAAGCCCTGGGTCTGGAAGAGGTCGTCCTGGTCATTCACGACTGGG
GCTCCGCTCTGGGTTTCCACTGGGCCAAGCGCAATCCAGAGCGCGTCAAAGGTATTGCATTTATGGAGTT
CATCCGCCCTATCCCGACCTGGGACGAATGGCCAGAATTTGCCCGCGAGACCTTCCAGGCCTTCCGCACC
ACCGACGTCGGCCGCAAGCTGATCATCGATCAGAACGTTTTTATCGAGGGTACGCTGCCGATGGGTGTCG
TCCGCCCGCTGACTGAAGTCGAGATGGACCATTACCGCGAGCCGTTCCTGAATCCTGTTGACCGCGAGCC
ACTGTGGCGCTTCCCAAACGAGCTGCCAATCGCCGGTGAGCCAGCGAACATCGTCGCGCTGGTCGAAGAA
TACATGGACTGGCTGCACCAGTCCCCTGTCCCGAAGCTGCTGTTCTGGGGCACCCCAGGCGTTCTGATCC
CACCGGCCGAAGCCGCTCGCCTGGCCAAAAGCCTGCCTAACTGCAAGGCTGTGGACATCGGCCCGGGTCT
GAATCTGCTGCAAGAAGACAACCCGGACCTGATCGGCAGCGAGATCGCGCGCTGGCTGTCGACGCTCGAG
ATTTCCGTAATCACAAGTTTGTACAAAAAAGCTGAACGAGAAACGTAAAATGATATAAATATCAATATAT
TAAATTAGATTTTGCATAAAAAACAGACTACATAATACTGTAAAACACAACATATCCAGTCACTATGGCG
GCCGCATTAGGCACCCCAGGCTTTACACTTTATGCTTCCGGCTCGTATAATGTGTGGATTTTGAGTTAGG
ATCCGGCGAGATTTTCAGGAGCTAAGGAAGCTAAAATGGAGAAAAAAATCACTGGATATACCACCGTTGA
TATATCCCAATGGCATCGTAAAGAACATTTTGAGGCATTTCAGTCAGTTGCTCAATGTACCTATAACCAG
ACCGTTCAGCTGGATATTACGGCCTTTTTAAAGACCGTAAAGAAAAATAAGCACAAGTTTTATCCGGCCT
TTATTCACATTCTTGCCCGCCTGATGAATGCTCATCCGGAATTCCGTATGGCAATGAAAGACGGTGAGCT
GGTGATATGGGATAGTGTTCACCCTTGTTACACCGTTTTCCATGAGCAAACTGAAACGTTTTCATCGCTC
TGGAGTGAATACCACGACGATTTCCGGCAGTTTCTACACATATATTCGCAAGATGTGGCGTGTTACGGTG
AAAACCTGGCCTATTTCCCTAAAGGGTTTATTGAGAATATGTTTTTCGTCTCAGCCAATCCCTGGGTGAG
TTTCACCAGTTTTGATTTAAACGTGGCCAATATGGACAACTTCTTCGCCCCCGTTTTCACCATGGGCAAA
TATTATACGCAAGGCGACAAGGTGCTGATGCCGCTGGCGATTCAGGTTCATCATGCCGTCTGTGATGGCT
TCCATGTCGGCAGAATGCTTAATGAATTACAACAGTACTGCGATGAGTGGCAGGGCGGGGCGTAAACGCG
TGGATCCGGCTTACTAAAAGCCAGATAACAGTATGCGTATTTGCGCGCTGATTTTTGCGGTATAAGAATA
TATACTGATATGTATACCCGAAGTATGTCAAAAAGAGGTGTGCTATGAAGCAGCGTATTACAGTGACAGT
TGACAGCGACAGCTATCAGTTGCTCAAGGCATATATGATGTCAATATCTCCGGTCTGGTAAGCACAACCA
TGCAGAATGAAGCCCGTCGTCTGCGTGCCGAACGCTGGAAAGCGGAAAATCAGGAAGGGATGGCTGAGGT
CGCCCGGTTTATTGAAATGAACGGCTCTTTTGCTGACGAGAACAGGGACTGGTGAAATGCAGTTTAAGGT
TTACACCTATAAAAGAGAGAGCCGTTATCGTCTGTTTGTGGATGTACAGAGTGATATTATTGACACGCCC
GGGCGACGGATGGTGATCCCCCTGGCCAGTGCACGTCTGCTGTCAGATAAAGTCTCCCGTGAACTTTACC
CGGTGGTGCATATCGGGGATGAAAGCTGGCGCATGATGACCACCGATATGGCCAGTGTGCCGGTCTCCGT
TATCGGGGAAGAAGTGGCTGATCTCAGCCACCGCGAAAATGACATCAAAAACGCCATTAACCTGATGTTC
TGGGGAATATAAATGTCAGGCTCCCTTATACACAGCCAGTCTGCAGGTCGACCATAGTGACTGGATATGT
TGTGTTTTACAGTATTATGTAGTCTGTTTTTTATGCAAAATCTAATTTAATATATTGATATTTATATCAT
TTTACGTTTCTCGTTCAGCTTTCTTGTACAAAGTGGTGATAAACTTAGATATCGCGGCCGCGGAAGCGCT
GGTTACCTAGGAACCAGCCTCAAGAACACCCGAATGGAGTCTCTAAGCTACATAATACCAACTTACACTT
TACAAAATGTTGTCCCCCAAAATGTAGCCATTCGTATCTGCTCCTAATAAAAARAAAGTTTCTTCACATT
CTAAAAAAAAAAAAAAAAAAAAAAAAAAAAAAAAAMCCCCCCCCCCCCCCCCCTGCAGGGCCAAGTCGGC
CGGCGCGCCATTCGCCCTATAGTGAGTCGTATTACAATTCACTGGCCGTCGTTTTACAACGTCGTGACTG
GGAAAACCCTGGCGTTACCCAACTTAATCGCCTTGCAGCACATCCCCCTTTCGCCAGCTGGCGTAATAGC
GAAGAGGCCCGCACCGATCGCCCTTCCCAACAGTTGCGCAGCCTGAATGGCGAATGGAAATTGTAAGCGT
TAATATTTTGTTAAAATTCGCGTTAAATTTTTGTTAAATCAGCTCATTTTTTAACCAATAGGCCGAAATC
GGCAAAATCCCTTATAAATCAAAAGAATAGACCGAGATAGGGT
[37 nt withheld, positions 5434-5470]
AAAGAACGTGGACTCCAACGTCAAAGG
[49 nt withheld, positions 5498-5546]
T
[91 nt withheld, positions 5548-5638]
G
[124 nt withheld, positions 5640-5763]
CAGGTG
